Addgene plasmid #109926: pHH0103_GGA3_Alpha-adaptinC2
Purpose: Protein expression and purification of GGA3_Alpha-adaptinC2
Depositing lab: Sachdev Sidhu. Depositing organization: University of Toronto. Publication: Large-scale survey and database of high affinity ligands for peptide recognition modules. Teyra J, Kelil A, Jain S, Helmy M, Jajodia R, Hooda Y, Gu J, D'Cruz AA, Nicholson SE, Min J, Sudol M, Kim PM, Bader GD, Sidhu SS. Mol Syst Biol. 2020 Dec;16(12):e9310. doi: 10.15252/msb.20199310. PubMed 33438817.
Backbone
  Vector backbone: pHH0103
  Vector type: Bacterial Expression
Growth in bacteria
  Bacterial resistance: Ampicillin, 100 μg/mL
  Growth temperature: 37°C
  Growth strain: DH5alpha
  Copy number: Low Copy
Gene/Insert
  Gene/Insert name: GGA3_Alpha-adaptinC2
  Species: H. sapiens (human)
  Cloning method: Restriction Enzyme; 5′ cloning site Sfi1 (unknown if destroyed); 3′ cloning site Not1 (unknown if destroyed)
Terms and licenses: Academic/Nonprofit Terms; Industry Terms: Not Available to Industry
How to cite: pHH0103_GGA3_Alpha-adaptinC2 was a gift from Sachdev Sidhu (Addgene plasmid # 109926 ; http://n2t.net/addgene:109926 ; RRID:Addgene_109926)
