[The description below was written by a language model from this plasmid's Addgene catalogue record and pLannotate feature annotations shown in this document.]
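Description:
pHH0103_GGA3_Alpha-adaptinC2 is a 7.2 kb bacterial expression plasmid built on the pHH0103 backbone for producing and purifying a human GGA3 domain in E. coli. It replicates from a ColE1/pBR322-type origin with the adjacent bom region. The rop gene is annotated only as two fragments interrupted by an f1 phage origin, and the catalogue entry lists the plasmid as low copy. Selection is by ampicillin through the β-lactamase gene and its native promoter.

The expression cassette is driven by the hybrid tac promoter followed by a lac operator, and the plasmid carries its own lacI gene under the lacIq promoter, so transcription is tightly repressed until induced with IPTG. The open reading frame begins with a 6xHis tag followed by Schistosoma japonicum glutathione S-transferase. Next comes a roughly 500 bp fragment of human GGA3, which the construct name identifies as the alpha-adaptin C2 domain. GGA3 is a clathrin adaptor involved in sorting between the trans-Golgi network and endosomes. The insert was cloned between SfiI and NotI sites. This layout yields a His-GST–domain fusion that can be purified on nickel or glutathione resin.

An fd phage terminator lies downstream of the insert, followed by fragments of M13 gene III and remnants of the tetracycline resistance gene and its promoter. These look like leftovers from a phagemid/pBR322-derived ancestor rather than functional parts of the expressed protein, although the record does not explain their origin. The stated purpose is protein expression and purification, and the associated study surveyed high-affinity ligands for peptide recognition modules, which suggests the purified domain served as a binding target.
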