Features (pLannotate 1.2.2; 21 found; start..end, strand, type, name):
      1..29      +  promoter       tac promoter: strong E. coli promoter; hybrid between the trp and lac UV5 promoters
     37..53      +  protein_bind   lac operator: The lac repressor binds to the lac operator to inhibit transcription in E. coli. This inhibition can be relieved by adding lactose or isopropyl-β-D-thiogalactopyranoside (IPTG). lac repressor encoded by lacI
    138..155     +  CDS            6xHis: 6xHis affinity tag
    171..824     +  CDS            GST26_SCHJA: Experimental evidence at protein level: Swiss-Prot protein existence level 1. GST isoenzymes appear to play a central role in the parasite detoxification system. Other functions are also suspected including a role in increasing the solubility of haematin in the parasite gut. From Schistosoma japonicum (Blood fluke).
    840..1340    +  CDS            GGA3 (fragment): GGA3_HUMAN - Also known as KIAA0154. Experimental evidence at protein level: Swiss-Prot protein existence level 1. Plays a role in protein sorting and trafficking between the trans-Golgi network (TGN) and endosomes. Mediates the ARF-dependent recruitment of clathrin to the TGN and binds ubiquitinated proteins and membrane cargo molecules with a cytosolic acidic cluster-dileucine (DXXLL) motif (PubMed:11301005). Mediates export of the GPCR receptor ADRA2B to the cell surface (PubMed:26811329). nvolved in BACE1 transport and sorting as well as regulation of BACE1 protein levels (PubMed:17553422,
   1356..1403    +  terminator     fd terminator (sequence withheld): central terminator from bacteriophage fd (Otsuka and Kunisawa, 1982)
   1408..1620    +  CDS            M13 gene III (fragment) (sequence partly withheld): pIII; III; minor coat protein
   1635..2105    +  CDS            M13 gene III (fragment) (sequence partly withheld): pIII; III; minor coat protein
   2127..2197    +  CDS            TcR (fragment): tetracycline efflux protein; tet; confers resistance to tetracycline
   2439..2819    -  CDS            YPB1_ECOLX: Protein predicted: Swiss-Prot protein existence level 4. From Escherichia coli.
   2836..2987    +  CDS            rop (fragment): Rop protein, which maintains plasmids at low copy number; rop
   3023..3451    -  rep_origin     f1 ori (sequence partly withheld): f1 bacteriophage origin of replication; arrow indicates direction of (+) strand synthesis
   3460..3499    +  CDS            rop (fragment): Rop protein, which maintains plasmids at low copy number; rop
   3601..3741    +  misc_feature   bom: basis of mobility region from pBR322
   3927..4514    -  rep_origin     ori: high-copy-number ColE1/pMB1/pBR322/pUC origin of replication
   4685..5545    -  CDS            AmpR: β-lactamase; bla; confers resistance to ampicillin, carbenicillin, and related antibiotics
   5546..5650    -  promoter       AmpR promoter: bla
   5759..5836    +  promoter       lacIq promoter: lacI (mutant); In the lacIq allele, a single base change in the promoter boosts expression of the lacI gene about 10-fold.
   5837..6919    +  CDS            lacI: lac repressor; lacI; The lac repressor binds to the lac operator to inhibit transcription in E. coli. This inhibition can be relieved by adding lactose or isopropyl-β-D-thiogalactopyranoside (IPTG).
   6932..6953    +  protein_bind   CAP binding site: CAP binding activates transcription in the presence of cAMP. E. coli catabolite activator protein
   6972..6989    +  promoter       tet promoter (fragment): E. coli promoter for tetracycline efflux protein gene
>Addgene plasmid #109926 | pHH0103_GGA3_Alpha-adaptinC2 | addgene full sequence | sequence record 215106 | Addgene NGS Result
TTGACAATTAATCATCGGCTCGTATAATGTGTGGAATTGTGAGCGGATAACAATTTCACACAGGAAACAG
CCAGTCCGTTTAGGTGTTTTCACGAGCACTTCACCAACAAGGACCATAGATTATGAAAATCGAAGAACAC
CATCACCATCACCATTCCAGCGGTAAGCTTATGTCCCCTATACTAGGTTATTGGAAAATTAAGGGCCTTG
TGCAACCCACTCGACTTCTTTTGGAATATCTTGAAGAAAAATATGAAGAGCATTTGTATGAGCGCGATGA
AGGTGATAAATGGCGAAACAAAAAGTTTGAATTGGGTTTGGAGTTTCCCAATCTTCCTTATTATATTGAT
GGTGATGTTAAATTAACACAGTCTATGGCCATCATACGTTATATAGCTGACAAGCACAACATGTTGGGTG
GTTGTCCAAAAGAGCGTGCAGAGATTTCAATGCTTGAAGGAGCGGTTTTGGATATTAGATACGGTGTTTC
GAGAATTGCATATAGTAAAGACTTTGAAACTCTCAAAGTTGATTTTCTTAGCAAGCTACCTGAAATGCTG
AAAATGTTCGAAGATCGTTTATGTCATAAAACATATTTAAATGGTGATCATGTAACCCATCCTGACTTCA
TGTTGTATGACGCTCTTGATGTTGTTTTATACATGGACCCAATGTGCCTGGATGCGTTCCCAAAATTAGT
TTGTTTTAAAAAACGTATTGAAGCTATCCCACAAATTGATAAGTACTTGAAATCCAGCAAGTATATAGCA
TGGCCTTTGCAGGGCTGGCAAGCCACGTTTGGTGGTGGCGACCATCCTCCAAAATCGGATCTGGAAGTTC
TGTTCCAGGGGCCCCTGTCCAGCGGTCTGGTTCCGCGTGGTTCCGGTACCGCGGCCCAGCCGGCCTTAAG
CCTGGCAAGCATTCATGTTCCGCTGGAAAGCATTAAACCGAGCAGCGCACTGCCTGTTACCGCATATGAT
AAAAATGGTTTTCGCATCCTGTTCCACTTTGCCAAAGAATGTCCGCCTGGTCGTCCGGATGTTCTGGTTG
TTGTTGTGAGCATGCTGAATACCGCACCGCTGCCGGTGAAAAGCATTGTTCTGCAGGCAGCAGTTCCGAA
AAGTATGAAAGTTAAACTGCAGCCTCCGAGCGGCACCGAACTGAGCCCGTTTAGCCCGATTCAGCCTCCT
GCAGCAATTACCCAGGTTATGCTGCTGGCAAATCCGCTGAAAGAAAAAGTTCGTCTGCGTTATAAACTGA
CCTTTGCACTGGGTGAACAGCTGAGCACCGAAGTTGGTGAAGTTGATCAGTTTCCGCCTGTTGAACAGTG
GGGTAATTTAGCGGCCGCATA
[142 nt withheld, positions 1352-1493]
C
[98 nt withheld, positions 1495-1592]
AGTTTGTACTGGTGACGAAACTCAGTGTCTAGCTAGAGTGGC
[149 nt withheld, positions 1635-1783]
T
[41 nt withheld, positions 1785-1825]
T
[62 nt withheld, positions 1827-1888]
A
[35 nt withheld, positions 1890-1924]
CCTCCCTCAATCGGTTGAATGTCGCCCTTTTGTCTTTGGCGCTGGTAAACCATATGAA
[86 nt withheld, positions 1983-2068]
T
[54 nt withheld, positions 2070-2123]
CTAGCGCCGCCCTATACCTTGTCTGCCTCCCCGCGTTGCGTCGCGGTGCATGGAGCCGGGCCACCTCGAC
CTGAATGGAAGCCGGCGGCACCTCGCTAACGGATTCACCACTCCAAGAATTGGAGCCAATCAATTCTTGC
GGAGAACTGTGAATGCGCAAACCAACCCTTGGCAGAACATATCCATCGCGTCCGCCATCTCCAGCAGCCG
CACGCGGCGCATCTCGGGCAGCGTTGGGTCCTGGCCACGGGTGCGCATGATCGTGCTCCTGTCGTTGAGG
ACCCGGCTAGGCTGGCGGGGTTGCCTTACTGGTTAGCAGAATGAATCACCGATACGCGAGCGAACGTGAA
GCGACTGCTGCTGCAAAACGTCTGCGACCTGAGCAACAACATGAATGGTCTTCGGTTTCCGTGTTTCGTA
AAGTCTGGAAACGCGGAAGTCAGCGCCCTGCACCATTATGTTCCGGATCTGCATCGCAGGATGCTGCTGG
CTACCCTGTGGAACACCTACATCTGTATTAACGAAGCGCTGGCATTGACCCTGAGTGATTTTTCTCTGGT
CCCGCCGCATCCATACCGCCAGTTGTTTACCCTCACAACGTTCCAGTAACCGGGCATGTTCATCATCAGT
AACCCGTATCGTGAGCATCCTCTCTCGTTTCATCGGTATCATTACCCCCATGAACAGAAATCCCCCTTAC
ACGGAGGCATCAGTGACCAAACAGGAAAAAACCGCCCTTAACATGGCCCGCTTTATCAGAAGCCAGACAT
TAACGCTTCTGGAGAAACTCAACGAGCTGGACGCGGATGAACAGGCAGACATCTGTGAATCGCTTCACGA
CCACGCTGATGAGCTTTACCGCAGGATCCGCGAAATTGTAAGCGTTAATATTTTGTTAAAATTCGCGTTA
AATTTTTGTTAAATCAGCTCATTTTTTAACCAATAGGCCGAAATCGGCAAAATCCCTTATAAATCAAAAG
AATAGACCGAGATAGGGT
[37 nt withheld, positions 3122-3158]
AAAGAACGTGGACTCCAACGTCAAAGG
[49 nt withheld, positions 3186-3234]
T
[91 nt withheld, positions 3236-3326]
G
[124 nt withheld, positions 3328-3451]
CGCGGATCCTGCCTCGCGCGTTTCGGTGATGACGGTGAAAACCTCTGACACATGCAGCTCCCGGAGACGG
TCACAGCTTGTCTGTAAGCGGATGCCGGGAGCAGACAAGCCCGTCAGGGCGCGTCAGCGGGTGTTGGCGG
GTGTCGGGGCGCAGCCATGACCCAGTCACGTAGCGATAGCGGAGTGTATACTGGCTTAACTATGCGGCAT
CAGAGCAGATTGTACTGAGAGTGCACCATATGCGGTGTGAAATACCGCACAGATGCGTAAGGAGAAAATA
CCGCATCAGGCGCTCTTCCGCTTCCTCGCTCACTGACTCGCTGCGCTCGGTCGTTCGGCTGCGGCGAGCG
GTATCAGCTCACTCAAAGGCGGTAATACGGTTATCCACAGAATCAGGGGATAACGCAGGAAAGAACATGT
GAGCAAAAGGCCAGCAAAAGGCCAGGAACCGTAAAAAGGCCGCGTTGCTGGCGTTTTTCCATAGGCTCCG
CCCCCCTGACGAGCATCACAAAAATCGACGCTCAAGTCAGAGGTGGCGAAACCCGACAGGACTATAAAGA
TACCAGGGTTTCCCCCTGGAAGCTCCCTCGTGCGCTCTCCTGTTCCGACCCTGCCGCTTACCGGATACCT
GTCCGCCTTTCTCCCTTCGGGAAGCGTGGCGCTTTCTCATAGCTCACGCTGTAGGTATCTCAGTTCGGTG
TAGGTCGTTCGCTCCAAGCTGGGCTGTGTGCACGAACCCCCCGTTCAGCCCGACCGCTGCGCCTTATCCG
GTAACTATCGTCTTGAGTCCAACCCGGTAAGACACGACTTATCGCCACTGGCAGCAGCCACTGGTAACAG
GATTAGCAGAGCGAGGTATGTAGGCGGTGCTACAGAGTTCTTGAAGTGGTGGCCTAACTACGGCTACACT
AGAAGGACAGTATTTGGTATCTGCGCTCTGCTGAAGCCAGTTACCTTCGGAAAAAGAGTTGGTAGCTCTT
GATCCGGCAAACAAACCACCGCTGGTAGCGGTGGTTTTTTTGTTTGCAAGCAGCAGATTACGCGCAGAAA
AAAAGGATCTCAAGAAGATCCTTTGATCTTTTCTACGGGGTCTGACGCTCAGTGGAACGAAAACTCACGT
TAAGGGATTTTGGTCATGAGATTATCAAAAAGGATCTTCACCTAGATCCTTTTAAATTAAAAATGAAGTT
TTAAATCAATCTAAAGTATATATGAGTAAACTTGGTCTGACAGTTACCAATGCTTAATCAGTGAGGCACC
TATCTCAGCGATCTGTCTATTTCGTTCATCCATAGTTGCCTGACTCCCCGTCGTGTAGATAACTACGATA
CGGGAGGGCTTACCATCTGGCCCCAGTGCTGCAATGATACCGCGAGACCCACGCTCACCGGCTCCAGATT
TATCAGCAATAAACCAGCCAGCCGGAAGGGCCGAGCGCAGAAGTGGTCCTGCAACTTTATCCGCCTCCAT
CCAGTCTATTAATTGTTGCCGGGAAGCTAGAGTAAGTAGTTCGCCAGTTAATAGTTTGCGCAACGTTGTT
GCCATTGCTGCAGGCATCGTGGTGTCACGCTCGTCGTTTGGTATGGCTTCATTCAGCTCCGGTTCCCAAC
GATCAAGGCGAGTTACATGATCCCCCATGTTGTGCAAAAAAGCGGTTAGCTCCTTCGGTCCTCCGATCGT
TGTCAGAAGTAAGTTGGCCGCAGTGTTATCACTCATGGTTATGGCAGCACTGCATAATTCTCTTACTGTC
ATGCCATCCGTAAGATGCTTTTCTGTGACTGGTGAGTACTCAACCAAGTCATTCTGAGAATAGTGTATGC
GGCGACCGAGTTGCTCTTGCCCGGCGTCAACACGGGATAATACCGCGCCACATAGCAGAACTTTAAAAGT
GCTCATCATTGGAAAACGTTCTTCGGGGCGAAAACTCTCAAGGATCTTACCGCTGTTGAGATCCAGTTCG
ATGTAACCCACTCGTGCACCCAACTGATCTTCAGCATCTTTTACTTTCACCAGCGTTTCTGGGTGAGCAA
AAACAGGAAGGCAAAATGCCGCAAAAAAGGGAATAAGGGCGACACGGAAATGTTGAATACTCATACTCTT
CCTTTTTCAATATTATTGAAGCATTTATCAGGGTTATTGTCTCATGAGCGGATACATATTTGAATGTATT
TAGAAAAATAAACAAATAGGGGTTCCGCGCACATTTCCCCGAAAAGTGCCACCTGACGTCTAAGAAACCA
TTATTATCATGACATTAACCTATAAAAATAGGCGTATCACGAGGCCCTTTCGTCTTCAAGAATTCCCGAC
ACCATCGAATGGTGCAAAACCTTTCGCGGTATGGCATGATAGCGCCCGGAAGAGAGTCAATTCAGGGTGG
TGAATGTGAAACCAGTAACGTTATACGATGTCGCAGAGTATGCCGGTGTCTCTTATCAGACCGTTTCCCG
CGTGGTGAACCAGGCCAGCCACGTTTCTGCGAAAACGCGGGAAAAAGTGGAAGCGGCGATGGCGGAGCTG
AATTACATTCCCAACCGCGTGGCACAACAACTGGCGGGCAAACAGTCGTTGCTGATTGGCGTTGCCACCT
CCAGTCTGGCCCTGCACGCGCCGTCGCAAATTGTCGCGGCGATTAAATCTCGCGCCGATCAACTGGGTGC
CAGCGTGGTGGTGTCGATGGTAGAACGAAGCGGCGTCGAAGCCTGTAAAGCGGCGGTGCACAATCTTCTC
GCGCAACGCGTCAGTGGGCTGATCATTAACTATCCGCTGGATGACCAGGATGCCATTGCTGTGGAAGCTG
CCTGCACTAATGTTCCGGCGTTATTTCTTGATGTCTCTGACCAGACACCCATCAACAGTATTATTTTCTC
CCATGAAGACGGTACGCGACTGGGCGTGGAGCATCTGGTCGCATTGGGTCACCAGCAAATCGCGCTGTTA
GCGGGCCCATTAAGTTCTGTCTCGGCGCGTCTGCGTCTGGCTGGCTGGCATAAATATCTCACTCGCAATC
AAATTCAGCCGATAGCGGAACGGGAAGGCGACTGGAGTGCCATGTCCGGTTTTCAACAAACCATGCAAAT
GCTGAATGAGGGCATCGTTCCCACTGCGATGCTGGTTGCCAACGATCAGATGGCGCTGGGCGCAATGCGC
GCCATTACCGAGTCCGGGCTGCGCGTTGGTGCGGATATCTCGGTAGTGGGATACGACGATACCGAAGACA
GCTCATGTTATATCCCGCCGTTAACCACCATCAAACAGGATTTTCGCCTGCTGGGGCAAACCAGCGTGGA
CCGCTTGCTGCAACTCTCTCAGGGCCAGGCGGTGAAGGGCAATCAGCTGTTGCCCGTCTCACTGGTGAAA
AGAAAAACCACCCTGGCGCCCAATACGCAAACCGCCTCTCCCCGCGCGTTGGCCGATTCATTAATGCAGC
TGGCACGACAGGTTTCCCGACTGGAAAGCGGGCAGTGAGCGCAACGCAATTAATGTAAGTTAGCTCACTC
ATTAGGCACAATTCTCATGTTTGACAGCTTATCATCGACTGCACGGTGCACCAATGCTTCTGGCGTCAGG
CAGCCATCGGAAGCTGTGGTATGGCTGTGCAGGTCGTAAATCACTGCATAATTCGTGTCGCTCAAGGCGC
ACTCCCGTTCTGGATAATGTTTTTTGCGCCGACATCATAACGGTTCTGGCAAATATTCTGAAATGAGCTG
